>Addgene plasmid #25341 | FXR1 | depositor partial sequence | sequence record 11815 | Author sequence
GCGGAGCTGACGGTGGAGGTTCGCGGCTCTAACGGGGCTTTCTACAAGGGATTTATCAAAGATGTTCATG
AAGACTCCCTTACAGTTGTTTTTGAAAATAATTGGCAACCAGAACGCCAGGTTCCATTTAATGAAGTTAG
ATTACCACCACCACCTGATATAAAAAAAGAAATTAGTGAAGGAGATGAAGTAGAGGTATATTCAAGAGCA
AATGACCAAGAGCCATGTGGGTGGTGGTTGGCTAAAGTTCGGATGATGAAAGGAGAATTTTATGTCATTG
AATATGCTGCTTGTGACGCTACTTACAATGAAATAGTCACATTTGAACGACTTCGGCCTGTCAATCAAAA
TAAAACTGTCAAAAAAAATACCTTCTTTAAATGCACAGTGGAT
