>Addgene plasmid #25341 | FXR1 | addgene partial sequence | sequence record 31426 | 25341 with T7
TCCCTCTGAATATTTTGTTTACTTTAAGAAGGAGATATACCATGCATCATCATCATCATCACAGCAGCGG
CAGAGAAAACTTGTATTTCCAGGGCGCGGAGCTGACGGTGGAGGTTCGCGGCTCTAACGGGGCTTTCTAC
AAGGGATTTATCAAAGATGTTCATGAAGACTCCCTTACAGTTGTTTTTGAAAATAATTGGCAACCAGAAC
GCCAGGTTCCATTTAATGAAGTTAGATTACCACCACCACCTGATATAAAAAAAGAAATTAGTGAAGGAGA
TGAAGTAGAGGTATATTCAAGAGCAAATGACCAAGAGCCATGTGGGTGGTGGTTGGCTAAAGTTCGGATG
ATGAAAGGAGAATTTTATGTCATTGAATATGCTGCTTGTGACGCTACTTACAATGAAATAGTCACATTTG
AACGACTTCGGCCTGTCAATCAAAATAAAACTGTCAAAAAAAATACCTTCTTTAAATGCACAGTGGATTG
ATGACGAAGCTTGCGGCCGCACTCGAGCACCACCACCACCACCACTGAGATCCGGCTGCTAACAAAGCCC
GAAAGGAAGCTGAGTTGGCTGCTGCCACCGCTGAGCAATAACTAGCATAACCCCTTGGGGCCTCTAAACG
GGTCTTGAGGGGTTTTTTGCTGAAAGGAGGAACTATATCCGGATTGGCGAATGGG
[124 nt withheld, positions 686-809]
CGCCGGCTTTCCCCGTCAAGCTCTAAATC
