[The description below was written by a language model from this plasmid's Addgene catalogue record.]
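Description:
FXR1 is a bacterial expression plasmid built on the pET28-MHL backbone, a pET28-derived vector from a structural genomics programme, and it is intended for producing recombinant protein in E. coli for structure determination. The plasmid is maintained under kanamycin selection and is recorded as low copy. No feature table is provided, so the origin of replication and promoter are not explicitly stated. The use of T7 and T7-terminator sequencing primers is consistent with the insert sitting in a T7 promoter/terminator expression cassette typical of pET vectors, which would require a host supplying T7 RNA polymerase for expression.

The insert, designated FXR1_25, is a 393 bp fragment of human FXR1 (fragile X mental retardation-related protein 1) derived from a human cDNA reference. It is a domain construct rather than the full open reading frame: the record describes it as covering the Agenet domain region and notes that it may not be the complete ORF. The fragment was introduced by restriction enzyme cloning and carries an N-terminal His tag, which allows purification of the expressed protein by immobilised metal affinity chromatography. Whether a protease cleavage site lies between the tag and the insert is not stated.

The depositor links the construct to two deposited crystal structures of this FXR1 domain, so it has already served as the source of protein for structural work. It suits crystallography, biophysical characterisation or binding studies of the isolated FXR1 Agenet region, but not studies that need the full-length protein.
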