Addgene plasmid #25341: FXR1
Purpose: Bacterial expression for structure determination; may not be full ORF
Depositing lab: Cheryl Arrowsmith. Depositing organization: University of Toronto.
Backbone
  Vector backbone: pET28-MHL
  Backbone manufacturer: SGC
  Backbone size w/o insert (bp): 7325
  Vector type: Bacterial Expression
Growth in bacteria
  Bacterial resistance: Kanamycin, 50 μg/mL
  Growth temperature: 37°C
  Growth strain: DH5alpha
  Copy number: Low Copy
Gene/Insert
  Gene/Insert name: FXR1_25 (alt names: PDB: 3KUF, 3O8V; fragile X mental retardation-related protein 1, Agenet domain; FXR1)
  Species: H. sapiens (human)
  Insert size (bp): 393
  GenBank ID: BC028983
  Entrez Gene: FXR1 (a.k.a. CMYP9A, CMYP9B, FXR1P, MYOPMIL, MYORIBF)
  Tag / fusion protein: His (N terminal on insert)
  Cloning method: Restriction Enzyme
  Sequencing primers: 5′ T7; 3′ T7-term
Terms and licenses: Academic/Nonprofit Terms; Industry Terms: Not Available to Industry
Depositor comments: PDB: 3KUF. http://www.thesgc.org/structures/3KUF/ PDB: 3O8V. http://www.thesgc.org/structures/3O8V/
How to cite: FXR1 was a gift from Cheryl Arrowsmith (Addgene plasmid # 25341 ; http://n2t.net/addgene:25341 ; RRID:Addgene_25341)
